Addgene plasmid #163965: pNL(CMV)TK2ALuc2/CMV/WPREdU3
Purpose: Co-expression of HSV-1 TK and firefly luciferase in mammalian cells
Depositing lab: Jakob Reiser. Depositing organization: FDA, Center for Biologics Evaluation and Research (CBER). Publication: In vivo targeting of lentiviral vectors pseudotyped with the Tupaia paramyxovirus H glycoprotein bearing a cell-specific ligand. Argaw T, Marino MP, Timmons A, Eldridge L, Takeda K, Li P, Kwilas A, Ou W, Reiser J. Mol Ther Methods Clin Dev. 2021 Apr 24;21:670-680. doi: 10.1016/j.omtm.2021.04.012. eCollection 2021 Jun 11. PubMed 34141822.
Backbone
  Vector backbone: pNL4-3
  Vector type: Lentiviral
Growth in bacteria
  Bacterial resistance: Ampicillin, 100 μg/mL
  Growth temperature: 37°C
  Growth strain: NEB Stable
  Copy number: High Copy
Gene/Insert
  Gene/Insert name: HSV-1 TK and FLuc
  Species: Synthetic
Terms and licenses: Academic/Nonprofit Terms; Industry Terms: Not Available to Industry
How to cite: pNL(CMV)TK2ALuc2/CMV/WPREdU3 was a gift from Jakob Reiser (Addgene plasmid # 163965 ; http://n2t.net/addgene:163965 ; RRID:Addgene_163965)
