[The description below was written by a language model from this plasmid's Addgene catalogue record and pLannotate feature annotations shown in this document.]
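Description:
pNL(CMV)TK2ALuc2/CMV/WPREdU3 is an HIV-1-based lentiviral transfer vector derived from the pNL4-3 proviral clone, built to co-express herpes simplex virus type 1 thymidine kinase and firefly luciferase in mammalian cells. It is maintained in E. coli as a high-copy plasmid through a ColE1/pUC-type origin and selected with ampicillin via the β-lactamase gene. The record specifies a recombination-tolerant growth strain, which is common for plasmids carrying repeated LTR sequences. Short annotated fragments of lacI, rop, bom, lacZα and human genes flanking the viral region appear to be backbone or flanking-sequence remnants rather than functional parts.

On the viral side, partial CMV enhancer/promoter sequences sit directly upstream of a truncated 5' LTR. Together with the "(CMV)" in the name, this suggests a hybrid CMV/LTR that drives genomic RNA production in packaging cells. This is followed by the Ψ packaging signal with a gag fragment, an SV40 origin, the cPPT/CTS, the Rev response element for Rev-dependent export of the vector RNA, and a Rev fragment. An internal full CMV enhancer/promoter then drives the TK coding sequence followed by the synthetic luc2 luciferase. The name indicates that the two are joined by a 2A peptide, although that element is not separately annotated in the short gap between them. A WPRE downstream enhances transcript expression, and the 3' LTR is truncated. With "dU3" in the name, this points to a self-inactivating design.

The dual cassette provides bioluminescent readout of transduced cells alongside TK, which is widely used as a drug-sensitivity or imaging reporter gene. The associated publication concerns in vivo targeting of pseudotyped lentiviral vectors.
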