Features (pLannotate 1.2.2; 26 found; start..end, strand, type, name):
    217..405     +  CDS            EEF1AKMT2 (fragment): EFMT2_HUMAN - Also known as C10orf138, METTL10 From Homo sapiens (Human).
    744..798     -  CDS            lacI (fragment): lac repressor; lacI; The lac repressor binds to the lac operator to inhibit transcription in E. coli. This inhibition can be relieved by adding lactose or isopropyl-β-D-thiogalactopyranoside (IPTG).
    981..1569    -  rep_origin     ori: high-copy-number ColE1/pMB1/pBR322/pUC origin of replication
   1740..2600    -  CDS            AmpR: β-lactamase; bla; confers resistance to ampicillin, carbenicillin, and related antibiotics
   2601..2705    -  promoter       AmpR promoter: bla
   2800..2835    +  CDS            rop (fragment): Rop protein, which maintains plasmids at low copy number; rop
   2937..3036    +  misc_feature   bom (fragment): basis of mobility region from pBR322
   3042..3108    -  CDS            lacZα (fragment): LacZα fragment of β-galactosidase; lacZ fragment
   3345..3854    +  CDS            nef (fragment): NEF_HV1LA - Experimental evidence at protein level: Swiss-Prot protein existence level 1. Extracellular Nef protein targets CD4(+) T-lymphocytes for apoptosis by interacting with CXCR4 surface receptors. From Human immunodeficiency virus type 1 group M subtype B (isolate Lai) (HIV-1).
   3870..3994    +  enhancer       CMV enhancer (fragment): human cytomegalovirus immediate early enhancer
   3978..4082    +  promoter       CMV promoter (fragment): human cytomegalovirus (CMV) immediate early promoter
   4123..4303    +  LTR            5' LTR (truncated): truncated 5' long terminal repeat (LTR) from HIV-1
   4351..4475    +  misc_feature   HIV-1 Ψ: packaging signal of human immunodeficiency virus type 1
   4459..4917    +  CDS            HIV-1 gag (fragment): gag protein from human immunodeficiency virus 1; gag
   4930..5065    +  rep_origin     SV40 ori: SV40 origin of replication
   5084..5198    +  misc_feature   cPPT/CTS: central polypurine tract and central termination sequence of HIV-1
   5343..5576    +  misc_feature   RRE: The Rev response element (RRE) of HIV-1 allows for Rev-dependent mRNA export from the nucleus to the cytoplasm.
   5953..6053    +  CDS            Rev (fragment): human immunodeficiency virus 1 (HIV-1) Rev protein; rev; enhances nuclear export of unspliced and incompletely spliced viral mRNAs
   6075..6378    +  enhancer       CMV enhancer: human cytomegalovirus immediate early enhancer
   6379..6582    +  promoter       CMV promoter: human cytomegalovirus (CMV) immediate early promoter
   6618..7745    +  CDS            TK: KITH_HHV11 - Experimental evidence at protein level: Swiss-Prot protein existence level 1. Catalyzes the transfer of the gamma-phospho group of ATP to thymidine to generate dTMP in the salvage pathway of pyrimidine synthesis. The dTMP serves as a substrate for DNA polymerase during viral DNA replication. Allows the virus to be reactivated and to grow in non-proliferative cells lacking a high concentration of phosphorylated nucleic acid precursors. From Human herpesvirus 1 (strain 17) (HHV-1) (Human herpes simplex virus 1). Used in molecular biology as a selectable marker to identify transfecte
   7824..9476    +  CDS            luciferase: firefly luciferase synthetic luc2 version of the luciferase gene
   9483..10071   +  misc_feature   WPRE: woodchuck hepatitis virus posttranscriptional regulatory element
  10076..10213   +  CDS            nef (fragment): NEF_HV1LA - Experimental evidence at protein level: Swiss-Prot protein existence level 1. Extracellular Nef protein targets CD4(+) T-lymphocytes for apoptosis by interacting with CXCR4 surface receptors. From Human immunodeficiency virus type 1 group M subtype B (isolate Lai) (HIV-1).
  10199..10379   +  LTR            5' LTR (truncated): truncated 5' long terminal repeat (LTR) from HIV-1
  10553..10633   +  CDS            C8orf44 (fragment): CH044_HUMAN - Experimental evidence at transcript level: Swiss-Prot protein existence level 2. From Homo sapiens (Human).
>Addgene plasmid #163965 | pNL(CMV)TK2ALuc2/CMV/WPREdU3 | addgene full sequence | sequence record 325505 | Addgene NGS Result
TATCAATCCGGGGGTGCCAGCTGATCCATGGAGTGCAGGGTCTGCAAAATATCTCAAGCACTGATTGATC
TTAGGTTTTACAATAGTGATGTTACCCCAGGAACAATTTGGGGAAGGTCAGAATCTTGTAGCCTGTAGCT
GCATGACTCCTAAACCATAATTTCTTTTTTGTTTTTTTTTTTTTATTTTTGAGACAGGGTCTCACTCTGT
CACCTAGGCTGGAGTGCAGTGGTGCAATCACAGCTCACTGCAGCCTCAACGTCGTAAGCTCAAGCGATCC
TCCCACCTCAGCCTGCCTGGTAGCTGAGACTACAAGCGACGCCCCAGTTAATTTTTGTATTTTTGGTAGA
GGCAGCGTTTTGCCGTGTGGCCCTGGCTGGTCTCGAACTCCTGGGCTCAAGTGATCCAGCCTCAGCCTCC
CAAAGTGCTGGGACAACCGGGGCCAGTCACTGCACCTGGCCCTAAACCATAATTTCTAATCTTTTGGCTA
ATTTGTTAGTCCTACAAAGGCAGTCTAGTCCCCAGGCAAAAAGGGGGTTTGTTTCGGGAAAGGGCTGTTA
CTGTCTTTGTTTCAAACTATAAACTAAGTTCCTCCTAAACTTAGTTCGGCCTACACCCAGGAATGAACAA
GGAGAGCTTGGAGGTTAGAAGCACGATGGAATTGGTTAGGTCAGATCTCTTTCACTGTCTGAGTTATAAT
TTTGCAATGGTGGTTCAAAGACTGCCCGCTTCTGACACCAGTCGCTGCATTAATGAATCGGCCAACGCGC
GGGGAGAGGCGGTTTGCGTATTGGGCGCTCTTCCGCTTCCTCGCTCACTGACTCGCTGCGCTCGGTCGTT
CGGCTGCGGCGAGCGGTATCAGCTCACTCAAAGGCGGTAATACGGTTATCCACAGAATCAGGGGATAACG
CAGGAAAGAACATGTGAGCAAAAGGCCAGCAAAAGGCCAGGAACCGTAAAAAGGCCGCGTTGCTGGCGTT
TTTCCATAGGCTCCGCCCCCCTGACGAGCATCACAAAAATCGACGCTCAAGTCAGAGGTGGCGAAACCCG
ACAGGACTATAAAGATACCAGGCGTTTCCCCCTGGAAGCTCCCTCGTGCGCTCTCCTGTTCCGACCCTGC
CGCTTACCGGATACCTGTCCGCCTTTCTCCCTTCGGGAAGCGTGGCGCTTTCTCATAGCTCACGCTGTAG
GTATCTCAGTTCGGTGTAGGTCGTTCGCTCCAAGCTGGGCTGTGTGCACGAACCCCCCGTTCAGCCCGAC
CGCTGCGCCTTATCCGGTAACTATCGTCTTGAGTCCAACCCGGTAAGACACGACTTATCGCCACTGGCAG
CAGCCACTGGTAACAGGATTAGCAGAGCGAGGTATGTAGGCGGTGCTACAGAGTTCTTGAAGTGGTGGCC
TAACTACGGCTACACTAGAAGAACAGTATTTGGTATCTGCGCTCTGCTGAAGCCAGTTACCTTCGGAAAA
AGAGTTGGTAGCTCTTGATCCGGCAAACAAACCACCGCTGGTAGCGGTGGTTTTTTTGTTTGCAAGCAGC
AGATTACGCGCAGAAAAAAAGGATCTCAAGAAGATCCTTTGATCTTTTCTACGGGGTCTGACGCTCAGTG
GAACGAAAACTCACGTTAAGGGATTTTGGTCATGAGATTATCAAAAAGGATCTTCACCTAGATCCTTTTA
AATTAAAAATGAAGTTTTAAATCAATCTAAAGTATATATGAGTAAACTTGGTCTGACAGTTACCAATGCT
TAATCAGTGAGGCACCTATCTCAGCGATCTGTCTATTTCGTTCATCCATAGTTGCCTGACTCCCCGTCGT
GTAGATAACTACGATACGGGAGGGCTTACCATCTGGCCCCAGTGCTGCAATGATACCGCGAGACCCACGC
TCACCGGCTCCAGATTTATCAGCAATAAACCAGCCAGCCGGAAGGGCCGAGCGCAGAAGTGGTCCTGCAA
CTTTATCCGCCTCCATCCAGTCTATTAATTGTTGCCGGGAAGCTAGAGTAAGTAGTTCGCCAGTTAATAG
TTTGCGCAACGTTGTTGCCATTGCTACAGGCATCGTGGTGTCACGCTCGTCGTTTGGTATGGCTTCATTC
AGCTCCGGTTCCCAACGATCAAGGCGAGTTACATGATCCCCCATGTTGTGCAAAAAAGCGGTTAGCTCCT
TCGGTCCTCCGATCGTTGTCAGAAGTAAGTTGGCCGCAGTGTTATCACTCATGGTTATGGCAGCACTGCA
TAATTCTCTTACTGTCATGCCATCCGTAAGATGCTTTTCTGTGACTGGTGAGTACTCAACCAAGTCATTC
TGAGAATAGTGTATGCGGCGACCGAGTTGCTCTTGCCCGGCGTCAATACGGGATAATACCGCGCCACATA
GCAGAACTTTAAAAGTGCTCATCATTGGAAAACGTTCTTCGGGGCGAAAACTCTCAAGGATCTTACCGCT
GTTGAGATCCAGTTCGATGTAACCCACTCGTGCACCCAACTGATCTTCAGCATCTTTTACTTTCACCAGC
GTTTCTGGGTGAGCAAAAACAGGAAGGCAAAATGCCGCAAAAAAGGGAATAAGGGCGACACGGAAATGTT
GAATACTCATACTCTTCCTTTTTCAATATTATTGAAGCATTTATCAGGGTTATTGTCTCATGAGCGGATA
CATATTTGAATGTATTTAGAAAAATAAACAAATAGGGGTTCCGCGCACATTTCCCCGAAAAGTGCCACCT
GACGTCTAAGAAACCATTATTATCATGACATTAACCTATAAAAATAGGCGTATCACGAGGCCCTTTCGTC
TCGCGCGTTTCGGTGATGACGGTGAAAACCTCTGACACATGCAGCTCCCGGAGACGGTCACAGCTTGTCT
GTAAGCGGATGCCGGGAGCAGACAAGCCCGTCAGGGCGCGTCAGCGGGTGTTGGCGGGTGTCGGGGCTGG
CTTAACTATGCGGCATCAGAGCAGATTGTACTGAGAGTGCACCATATGCGGTGTGAAATACCGCACAGAT
GCGTAAGGAGAAAATACCGCATCAGGCGCCATTCGCCATTCAGGCTGCGCAACTGTTGGGAAGGGCGATC
GGTGCGGGCCTCTTCGCTATTACGCCAGGGGAGGCAGAGATTGCAGTAAGCTGAGATCGCAGCACTGCAC
TCCAGCCTGGGCGACAGAGTAAGACTCTGTCTCAAAAATAAAATAAATAAATCAATCAGATATTCCAATC
TTTTCCTTTATTTATTTATTTATTTTCTATTTTGGAAACACAGTCCTTCCTTATTCCAGAATTACACATA
TATTCTATTTTTCTTTATATGCTCCAGTTTTTTTTAGACCTTCACCTGAAATGTGTGTATCGAGACCTAG
AAAAACATGGAGCAATCACAAGTAGCAATACAGCAGCTAACAATGCTGCTTGTGCCTGGCTAGAAGCACA
AGAGGAGGAAGAGGTGGGTTTTCCAGTCACACCTCAGGTACCTTTAAGACCAATGACTTACAAGGCAGCT
GTAGATCTTAGCCACTTTTTAAAAGAAAAGGGGGGACTGGAAGGGCTAATTCACTCCCAAAGAAGACAAG
ATATCCTTGATCTGTGGATCTACCACACACAAGGCTACTTCCCTGATTGGCAGAACTACACACCAGGGCC
AGGGGTCAGATATCCACTGACCTTTGGATGGTGCTACAAGCTAGTACCAGTTGAGCCAGATAAGGTAGAA
GAGGCCAATAAAGGAGAGAACACCAGCTTGTTACACCCTGTGAGCCTGCATGGAATGGATGACCCTGAGA
GAGAAGTGTTAGAGTGGAGGTTTGACAGCCGCCTAGCATTTCATCACGTGGCCCGAGAGCTGCATCCGGA
GTATCTAGATGGAGTTCCGCGTTACATAACTTACGGTAAATGGCCCGCCTGGCTGACCGCCCAACGACCC
CCGCCCATTGACGTCAATAATGACGTATGTTCCCATAGTAACGCCAATAGGGACTTTCCATTGACGTCAA
TGGGAGTTTGTTTTGGCACCAAAATCAACGGGACTTTCCAAAATGTCGTAATAACCCCGCCCCGTTGACG
CAAATGGGCGGTAGGCGTGTACTCTAGATGCTACATATAAGCAGCTGCTTTTTGCCTGTACTGGGTCTCT
CTGGTTAGACCAGATCTGAGCCTGGGAGCTCTCTGGCTAACTAGGGAACCCACTGCTTAAGCCTCAATAA
AGCTTGCCTTGAGTGCTCAAAGTAGTGTGTGCCCGTCTGTTGTGTGACTCTGGTAACTAGAGATCCCTCA
GACCCTTTTAGTCAGTGTGGAAAATCTCTAGCAGTGGCGCCCGAACAGGGACTTGAAAGCGAAAGTAAAG
CCAGAGGAGATCTCTCGACGCAGGACTCGGCTTGCTGAAGCGCGCACGGCAAGAGGCGAGGGGCGGCGAC
TGGTGAGTACGCCAAAAATTTTGACTAGCGGAGGCTAGAAGGAGAGAGATGGGTGCGAGAGCGTCGGTAT
TAAGCGGGGGAGAATTAGATAAATGGGAAAAAATTCGGTTAAGGCCAGGGGGAAAGAAACAATATAAACT
AAAACATATAGTATGGGCAAGCAGGGAGCTAGAACGATTCGCAGTTAATCCTGGCCTTTTAGAGACATCA
GAAGGCTGTAGACAAATACTGGGACAGCTACAACCATCCCTTCAGACAGGATCAGAAGAACTTAGATCAT
TATATAATACAATAGCAGTCCTCTATTGTGTGCATCAAAGGATAGATGTAAAAGACACCAAGGAAGCCTT
AGATAAGATAGAGGAAGAGCAAAACAAAAGTAAGAAAAAGGCACAGCAAGCAGCAGCTGACACAGGAAAC
AACAGCCAGGTCAGCCAAAATTACCCTATAGTGCAGAACCTCCAGGGGCAAATGGTACATCAGGCCATAT
CACCTAGAACTTTAAATATGACTCCGCCCATCCCGCCCCTAACTCCGCCCAGTTCCGCCCATTCTCCGCC
CCATGGCTGACTAATTTTTTTTATTTATGCAGAGGCCGAGGCCGCCTCGGCCTCTGAGCTATTCCAGAAG
TAGTGAGGAGGCTTTTTTGGAGGCCTAGGCTTTTGCAAATGCATAAAAGAAAAGGGGGGATTGGGGGGTA
CAGTGCAGGGGAAAGAATAGTAGACATAATAGCAACAGACATACAAACTAAAGAATTACAAAAACAAATT
ACAAAAATTCAAAATTTTCGGGTTTATTACAGGGACAGCAGAGATCCACAATTGGAGAAGTGAATTATAT
AAATATAAAGTAGTAAAAATTGAACCATTAGGAGTAGCACCCACCAAGGCAAAGAGAAGAGTGGTGCAGA
GAGAAAAAAGAGCAGTGGGAATAGGAGCTTTGTTCCTTGGGTTCTTGGGAGCAGCAGGAAGCACTATGGG
CGCAGCGTCAATGACGCTGACGGTACAGGCCAGACAATTATTGTCTGGTATAGTGCAGCAGCAGAACAAT
TTGCTGAGGGCTATTGAGGCGCAACAGCATCTGTTGCAACTCACAGTCTGGGGCATCAAGCAGCTCCAGG
CAAGAATCCTGGCTGTGGAAAGATACCTAAAGGATCAACAGCTCCTGGGGATTTGGGGTTGCTCTGGAAA
ACTCATTTGCACCACTGCTGTGCCTTGGAATGCTAGTTGGAGTAATAAATCTCTGGAACAGATTTGGAAT
AACATGACCTGGATGGAGTGGGACAGAGAAATTAACAATTACACAAGCTTAATACACTCCTTAATTGAAG
AATCGCAAAACCAGCAAGAAAAGAATGAACAAGAATTATTGGAATTAGATAAATGGGCAAGTTTGTGGAA
TTGGTTTAACATAACAAATTGGCTGTGGTATATAAAATTATTCATAATGATAGTAGGAGGCTTGGTAGGT
TTAAGAATAGTTTTTGCTGTACTTTCTGTAGTGAATAGAGTTAGGCAGGGATATTCACCATTATCGTTTC
AGACCCACCTCCCAATCCCGAGGGGACCCGACAGGCCCGAAGGAATAGAAGAAGAAGGTGGAGAGAGAGA
CAGAGACAGATCCATTCGATTAGTGAACGGATCTAGTTAACTAGATCTAGAGTCCGTTACATAACTTACG
GTAAATGGCCCGCCTGGCTGACCGCCCAACGACCCCCGCCCATTGACGTCAATAATGACGTATGTTCCCA
TAGTAACGCCAATAGGGACTTTCCATTGACGTCAATGGGTGGAGTATTTACGGTAAACTGCCCACTTGGC
AGTACATCAAGTGTATCATATGCCAAGTACGCCCCCTATTGACGTCAATGACGGTAAATGGCCCGCCTGG
CATTATGCCCAGTACATGACCTTATGGGACTTTCCTACTTGGCAGTACATCTACGTATTAGTCATCGCTA
TTACCATGGTGATGCGGTTTTGGCAGTACATCAATGGGCGTGGATAGCGGTTTGACTCACGGGGATTTCC
AAGTCTCCACCCCATTGACGTCAATGGGAGTTTGTTTTGGCACCAAAATCAACGGGACTTTCCAAAATGT
CGTAACAACTCCGCCCCATTGACGCAAATGGGCGGTAGGCGTGTACGGTGGGAGGTCTATATAAGCAGAG
CTGGTTTAGTGAACCGTCAGATCCGCTAGCCGCCACCATGGCCAGCTACCCCTGTCACCAGCACGCCAGC
GCCTTCGATCAGGCCGCCAGAAGCAGAGGCCACAACAACAGACGGACCGCCCTGCGGCCCAGACGGCAGC
AGAAAGCCACCGAAGTGCGGCTGGAACAGAAGATGCCCACCCTGCTGCGGGTGTACATCGACGGCCCTCA
CGGCATGGGCAAGACCACCACCACCCAGCTGCTGGTGGCCCTGGGCAGCAGGGACGACATCGTGTACGTG
CCCGAGCCCATGACCTACTGGCGGGTGCTGGGCGCCAGCGAGACAATCGCCAACATCTACACCACACAGC
ACCGGCTGGACCAGGGCGAGATCTCTGCTGGCGACGCCGCCGTGGTGATGACCAGCGCCCAGATCACCAT
GGGAATGCCCTACGCCGTGACCGATGCCGTGCTGGCCCCTCACATTGGCGGCGAGGCCGGATCTAGCCAC
GCCCCTCCCCCTGCCCTGACCATCTTCCTGGACCGGCACCCTATCGCCGCCCTGCTGTGTTACCCTGCCG
CCAGATACCTGATGGGCAGCATGACCCCCCAGGCTGTGCTGGCCTTCGTGGCCCTGATCCCCCCTACCCT
GCCTGGCACCAACATCGTGCTGGGAGCCCTGCCCGAGGACCGGCACATCGACAGACTGGCCAAGCGGCAG
CGGCCTGGCGAGAGACTGGACCTGGCCATGCTGGCCGCCATCAGACGGGTGTACGGCCTGCTGGCTAACA
CCGTGCGCTACCTCCAGGGCGGAGGCTCTTGGAGAGAGGACTGGGGCCAGCTGAGCGGAGCTGCCGTGCC
ACCACAGGGCGCCGAGCCTCAGTCTAACGCCGGACCCAGACCCCACATCGGCGACACCCTGTTTACCCTG
TTCAGAGCCCCCGAGCTGCTGGCCCCCAACGGCGACCTGTACAACGTGTTCGCCTGGGCTCTGGACGTGC
TCGCCAAGAGACTGCGGCCCATGCACGTGTTCATCCTGGACTACGACCAGAGCCCTGCCGGCTGTAGGGA
CGCTCTGCTCCAGCTGACCAGCGGCATGGTGCAGACCCACGTGACCACCCCCGGCAGCATCCCCACCATC
TGCGACCTGGCCAGAACCTTCGCCAGAGAGATGGGCGAGGCCAACGTGAAGCAGACCCTGAACTTCGACC
TGCTGAAGCTGGCCGGCGACGTGGAAAGCAACCCTGGCCCCGGCGGAGGCAGCATGGAAGATGCCAAAAA
CATTAAGAAGGGCCCAGCGCCATTCTACCCACTCGAAGACGGGACCGCCGGCGAGCAGCTGCACAAAGCC
ATGAAGCGCTACGCCCTGGTGCCCGGCACCATCGCCTTTACCGACGCACATATCGAGGTGGACATTACCT
ACGCCGAGTACTTCGAGATGAGCGTTCGGCTGGCAGAAGCTATGAAGCGCTATGGGCTGAATACAAACCA
TCGGATCGTGGTGTGCAGCGAGAATAGCTTGCAGTTCTTCATGCCCGTGTTGGGTGCCCTGTTCATCGGT
GTGGCTGTGGCCCCAGCTAACGACATCTACAACGAGCGCGAGCTGCTGAACAGCATGGGCATCAGCCAGC
CCACCGTCGTATTCGTGAGCAAGAAAGGGCTGCAAAAGATCCTCAACGTGCAAAAGAAGCTACCGATCAT
ACAAAAGATCATCATCATGGATAGCAAGACCGACTACCAGGGCTTCCAAAGCATGTACACCTTCGTGACT
TCCCATTTGCCACCCGGCTTCAACGAGTACGACTTCGTGCCCGAGAGCTTCGACCGGGACAAAACCATCG
CCCTGATCATGAACAGTAGTGGCAGTACCGGATTGCCCAAGGGCGTAGCCCTACCGCACCGCACCGCTTG
TGTCCGATTCAGTCATGCCCGCGACCCCATCTTCGGCAACCAGATCATCCCCGACACCGCTATCCTCAGC
GTGGTGCCATTTCACCACGGCTTCGGCATGTTCACCACGCTGGGCTACTTGATCTGCGGCTTTCGGGTCG
TGCTCATGTACCGCTTCGAGGAGGAGCTATTCTTGCGCAGCTTGCAAGACTATAAGATTCAATCTGCCCT
GCTGGTGCCCACACTATTTAGCTTCTTCGCTAAGAGCACTCTCATCGACAAGTACGACCTAAGCAACTTG
CACGAGATCGCCAGCGGCGGGGCGCCGCTCAGCAAGGAGGTAGGTGAGGCCGTGGCCAAACGCTTCCACC
TACCAGGCATCCGCCAGGGCTACGGCCTGACAGAAACAACCAGCGCCATTCTGATCACCCCCGAAGGGGA
CGACAAGCCTGGCGCAGTAGGCAAGGTGGTGCCCTTCTTCGAGGCTAAGGTGGTGGACTTGGACACCGGT
AAGACACTGGGTGTGAACCAGCGCGGCGAGCTGTGCGTCCGTGGCCCCATGATCATGAGCGGCTACGTTA
ACAACCCCGAGGCTACAAACGCTCTCATCGACAAGGACGGCTGGCTGCACAGCGGCGACATCGCCTACTG
GGACGAGGACGAGCACTTCTTCATCGTGGACCGGCTGAAGAGCCTGATCAAATACAAGGGCTACCAGGTA
GCCCCAGCCGAACTGGAGAGCATCCTGCTGCAACACCCCAACATCTTCGACGCCGGGGTCGCCGGCCTGC
CCGACGACGATGCCGGCGAGCTGCCCGCCGCAGTCGTCGTGCTGGAACACGGTAAAACCATGACCGAGAA
GGAGATCGTGGACTATGTGGCCAGCCAGGTTACAACCGCCAAGAAGCTGCGCGGTGGTGTTGTGTTCGTG
GACGAGGTGCCTAAAGGACTGACCGGCAAGTTGGACGCCCGCAAGATCCGCGAGATTCTCATTAAGGCCA
AGAAGGGCGGCAAGATCGCCGTGTAACTCGAGAATCAACCTCTGGATTACAAAATTTGTGAAAGATTGAC
TGGTATTCTTAACTATGTTGCTCCTTTTACGCTATGTGGATACGCTGCTTTAATGCCTTTGTATCATGCT
ATTGCTTCCCGTATGGCTTTCATTTTCTCCTCCTTGTATAAATCCTGGTTGCTGTCTCTTTATGAGGAGT
TGTGGCCCGTTGTCAGGCAACGTGGCGTGGTGTGCACTGTGTTTGCTGACGCAACCCCCACTGGTTGGGG
CATTGCCACCACCTGTCAGCTCCTTTCCGGGACTTTCGCTTTCCCCCTCCCTATTGCCACGGCGGAACTC
ATCGCCGCCTGCCTTGCCCGCTGCTGGACAGGGGCTCGGCTGTTGGGCACTGACAATTCCGTGGTGTTGT
CGGGGAAGCTGACGTCCTTTCCATGGCTGCTCGCCTGTGTTGCCACCTGGATTCTGCGCGGGACGTCCTT
CTGCTACGTCCCTTCGGCCCTCAATCCAGCGGACCTTCCTTCCCGCGGCCTGCTGCCGGCTCTGCGGCCT
CTTCCGCGTCTTCGCCTTCGCCCTCAGACGAGTCGGATCTCCCTTTGGGCCGCCTCCCCGCCTGGGTACC
TTTAAGACCAATGACTTACAAGGCAGCTGTAGATCTTAGCCACTTTTTAAAAGAAAAGGGGGGACTGGAA
GGGCTAATTCACTCCCAAAGAAGACAAGATCTGCTTTTTGCCTGTACTGGGTCTCTCTGGTTAGACCAGA
TCTGAGCCTGGGAGCTCTCTGGCTAACTAGGGAACCCACTGCTTAAGCCTCAATAAAGCTTGCCTTGAGT
GCTTCAAGTAGTGTGTGCCCGTCTGTTGTGTGACTCTGGTAACTAGAGATCCCTCAGACCCTTTTAGTCA
GTGTGGAAAATCTCTAGCACCCAGGAGGTAGAGGTTGCAGTGAGCCAAGATCGCGCCACTGCATTCCAGC
CTGGGCAAGAAAACAAGACTGTCTAAAATAATAATAATAAGTTAAGGGTATTAAATATATTTATACATGG
AGGTCATAAAAATATATATATTTGGGCTGGGCGCAGTGGCTCACACCTGCGCCCGGCCCTTTGGGAGGCC
GAGGCAGGTGGATCACCTGAGTTTGGGAGTTCCAGACCAGCCTGACCAACATGGAGAAACCCCTTCTCTG
TGTATTTTTAGTAGATTTTATTTTATGTGTATTTTATTCACAGGTATTTCTGGAAAACTGAAACTGTTTT
TCCTCTACTCTGATACCACAAGAATCATCAGCACAGAGGAAGACTTCTGTGATCAAATGTGGTGGGAGAG
GGAGGTTTTCACCAGCACATGAGCAGTCAGTTCTGCCGCAGACTCGGCGGGTGTCCTTCGGTTCAGTTCC
AACACCGCCTGCCTGGAGAGAGGTCAGACCACAGGGTGAGGGCTCAGTCCCCAAGACATAAACACCCAAG
ACATAAACACCCAACAGGTCCACCCCGCCTGCTGCCCAGGCAGAGCCGATTCACCAAGACGGGAATTAGG
ATAGAGAAAGAGTAAGTCACACAGAGCCGGCTGTGCGGGAGAACGGAGTTCTATTATGACTCAAATCAGT
CTCCCCAAGCATTCGGGGATCAGAGTTTTTAAGGATAACTTAGTGTGTAGGGGGCCAGTGAGTTGGAGAT
GAAAGCGTAGGGAGTCGAAGGTGTCCTTTTGCGCCGAGTCAGTTCCTGGGTGGGGGCCACAAGATCGGAT
GAGCCAGTT
